Addgene plasmid #31174: pET15-MTFmt
Depositing lab: Linda Spremulli. Depositing organization: University of North Carolina at Chapel Hill. Publication: Mammalian mitochondrial methionyl-tRNA transformylase from bovine liver. Purification, characterization, and gene structure. Takeuchi N, Kawakami M, Omori A, Ueda T, Spremulli LL, Watanabe K. J Biol Chem. 1998 Jun 12. 273(24):15085-90. 10.1074/jbc.273.24.15085 PubMed 9614118.
Backbone
  Vector backbone: pET15b
  Backbone manufacturer: Novagen
  Backbone size w/o insert (bp): 5400
  Vector type: Bacterial Expression
Growth in bacteria
  Bacterial resistance: Ampicillin, 100 μg/mL
  Growth temperature: 37°C
  Growth strain: DH5alpha
  Growth instructions: E. coli DH5alpha
  Copy number: High Copy
Gene/Insert
  Gene/Insert name: Mature form bovine mitochondrial methionyl-tRNA transformylase (alt name: MTFmt)
  Species: B. taurus (bovine)
  Insert size (bp): 1071
  Entrez Gene: MTFMT (a.k.a. BOS_10149)
  Tag / fusion protein: His (N terminal on backbone); thrombin cleavage (N terminal on backbone)
  Cloning method: Restriction Enzyme; 5′ cloning site NdeI (not destroyed); 3′ cloning site BamHI (not destroyed)
  Sequencing primers: 5′ T7
Terms and licenses: Academic/Nonprofit Terms; Industry Terms: Not Available to Industry
How to cite: pET15-MTFmt was a gift from Linda Spremulli (Addgene plasmid # 31174 ; http://n2t.net/addgene:31174 ; RRID:Addgene_31174)
