[The description below was written by a language model from this plasmid's Addgene catalogue record.]
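Description:
pET15-MTFmt is a bacterial expression plasmid built on the Novagen pET15b backbone (about 5.4 kb without insert) for producing recombinant bovine mitochondrial methionyl-tRNA transformylase (MTFmt, gene MTFMT) in E. coli. It is maintained as a high-copy plasmid under ampicillin selection and is propagated in a cloning strain such as DH5alpha. No feature table accompanies the record, so individual backbone elements are not itemised. pET15b-type vectors generally drive the insert from a T7 promoter under lac operator control, which means expression requires a host supplying T7 RNA polymerase. The listed T7 sequencing primer is consistent with this arrangement.

The insert is a 1071 bp Bos taurus coding sequence for the mature form of the enzyme, which by the usual meaning of the term is the protein without its mitochondrial import presequence. It was cloned between the NdeI and BamHI sites, both of which were preserved. Placement at NdeI puts the open reading frame in frame with the backbone-encoded N-terminal His tag and thrombin cleavage site. The protein can therefore be purified by immobilised metal affinity chromatography, and the tag can be removed afterwards by protease digestion.

MTFmt formylates the methionine carried on initiator methionyl-tRNA, a step associated with translation initiation in mitochondria. The associated publication concerns the purification, characterisation and gene structure of the mammalian mitochondrial enzyme. The construct is therefore suited to generating purified recombinant enzyme for biochemical and in vitro mitochondrial translation studies, although the record does not itself state a specific application.
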