>Addgene plasmid #31174 | pET15-MTFmt | addgene partial sequence | sequence record 36714 | T7 5'-TAATACGACTCACTATAGGG-3'
CCTCTAGAATAATTTTGTTTAACTTTAAGAAGGAGATATACCATGGGCAGCAGCCATCATCATCATCATC
ACAGCAGCGGCCTGGTGCCGCGCGGCAGCCATATGGCGTCCCCTGGCTGGGAGGACGGCCAGGGCGCTCG
AGTCCGCGAGAAGCCGCCTTGGAGGGTGCTCTTTTTCGGCAATGACCAGTTCGCCCGCGAAACGCTGCGG
GCGCTGCACGCCGCCAGGGAAAACAAAGAGGAAGAGTTAATTGAGAAGTTGGAGGTGGTCACAGTGCCCT
CCCCATCACCAAAAGGACTGCCAGTGAAGCAATATGCTGTCCAGTCTCAGCTTCCAGTGTATGAGTGGCC
AGATGTGGGATCTGGAGAATACGATGTTGGCGTGGTAGCATCATTTGGCCGACTTTTGAGTGAGGCTTTT
ATTCTTAAATTTCCCTACGGCATCTTGAATGTCCATCCCAGTTGCCTTCCGAGGTGGCGTGGTCCAGCCC
CTATAATCCACACCATCCTGCATGGAGACACAATTGCTGGAGTAACGATTATGCAAATTAAACCCAGAAG
GTTTGATGTAGGTCCAATCCTCAAACAGGAGACGGTTCCTGTGCCACCCAAGAGCACCTCAAAGGAATTG
GAAGCAGTGCTGTCAAGACTGGGTGCCAACATGCTTATTTCAGTTTTGAAAAATTTGCCTGAAAGTTTGA
ATAATGGAAGACAGCAGCCAGCCGAGGGGGTGACACACGCCCCTAAGATTTCTGCTGCTACCAGCTGTAT
AAAATGGGAGGAACAAACTTCAGAGCAGATATTCAGACTTTATCGTGCTGTTGGAAATATAATTCCGTTG
CAGACACTCTGGATGGATAATACCATTAAACTTCTGGATTTGGTAGAAGTTGATAATTCAATCCTCAGTG
ATTCAAAATTAACAGGACAAGCTGTTATTCCAGGA
